Addgene plasmid #243981: pUPD3_RBS_J61132
Purpose: GoldenBraid2.0 Ribosome binding site.
Depositing lab: Christophe Herman. Depositing organization: Baylor College of Medicine. Publication: GoldenBraid2.0 E. coli: a comprehensive and characterized toolkit for enterics. Cooke MB, Welch KT, Ramirez LD, Wen AX, Marciano DC, Herman C. Synth Biol (Oxf). 2025 Aug 14;10(1):ysaf015. doi: 10.1093/synbio/ysaf015. eCollection 2025. PubMed 40927394.
Backbone
  Vector backbone: pUPD3
  Vector type: Bacterial Expression
Growth in bacteria
  Bacterial resistance: Chloramphenicol, 25 μg/mL
  Growth temperature: 37°C
  Growth strain: DH5alpha
  Copy number: High Copy
Gene/Insert
  Gene/Insert name: J61132
  Species: Synthetic
  Insert size (bp): 20
  Cloning method: Golden Gate
Terms and licenses: Academic/Nonprofit Terms; Industry Terms: Not Available to Industry
How to cite: pUPD3_RBS_J61132 was a gift from Christophe Herman (Addgene plasmid # 243981 ; http://n2t.net/addgene:243981 ; RRID:Addgene_243981)
