[The description below was written by a language model from this plasmid's Addgene catalogue record and pLannotate feature annotations shown in this document.]
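Description:
pUPD3_RBS_J61132 is a small (about 2.4 kb) GoldenBraid2.0 part-domestication plasmid that stores a single synthetic ribosome binding site, J61132, as a reusable building block for modular assembly in E. coli and related enteric bacteria. It is built on the pUPD3 universal entry backbone and is catalogued as a bacterial expression vector, although on its own it functions as a part donor rather than an expression construct. The plasmid replicates at high copy from a ColE1/pUC-type origin and is selected with chloramphenicol through a cat gene driven by its native cat promoter. An f1 bacteriophage origin is also present, a common backbone remnant that allows single-stranded DNA production with helper phage.

The payload is only 20 bp and was inserted by Golden Gate cloning; it is too short to have been picked up by the automated annotation, so it does not appear in the feature table. By position, it most likely lies in the cloning region bracketed by the T7 and SP6 promoters, which face inward across the plasmid junction and are typical flanking elements useful for sequencing across the insert. The small residual lacZα fragment next to the T7 promoter is consistent with replacement of a blue/white screening cassette when the part was cloned, though the record does not state this explicitly. A short tet promoter fragment is another backbone vestige.

In the GoldenBraid scheme, type IIS restriction enzymes release such a part with defined overhangs so it can be combined in one pot with promoter, coding sequence and terminator parts to build transcriptional units. This RBS belongs to a characterised toolkit, giving users a choice of translation initiation elements for tuning protein expression; its relative strength is not given in the record.
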