Features (pLannotate 1.2.2; 8 found; start..end, strand, type, name):
     72..90      -  promoter       SP6 promoter: promoter for bacteriophage SP6 RNA polymerase
    237..825     -  rep_origin     ori: high-copy-number ColE1/pMB1/pBR322/pUC origin of replication
    940..1042    +  promoter       cat promoter: promoter of the E. coli cat gene encoding chloramphenicol acetyltransferase
   1043..1699    +  CDS            cat: CAT_ECOLX - Experimental evidence at protein level: Swiss-Prot protein existence level 1. This enzyme is an effector of chloramphenicol resistance in bacteria. From Escherichia coli. This protein is used as a marker in many commonly used cloning vectors, such as pACYC184.
   1787..1804    -  promoter       tet promoter (fragment): E. coli promoter for tetracycline efflux protein gene
   1815..2270    +  rep_origin     f1 ori (sequence partly withheld): f1 bacteriophage origin of replication; arrow indicates direction of (+) strand synthesis
   2289..2310    -  CDS            lacZα (fragment): LacZα fragment of β-galactosidase; lacZ fragment
   2313..2331    +  promoter       T7 promoter: promoter for bacteriophage T7 RNA polymerase
>Addgene plasmid #243981 | pUPD3_RBS_J61132 | addgene full sequence | sequence record 487812 | Addgene NGS Result
GGTCTCGCAAAGAGAAAGACAGGATTAACTGAATGCGAGACCACTCATCGCCCAATCACTAGTGAATTCG
TTCTATAGTGTCACCTAAATACCATAGAGCCGTTGGTCATAGCTGTTTCCTGTCCAGGCATCATGACACG
GTTATCCACAGAATCAGGGGATAACGCAGGAAAGAACATGTGAGCAAAAGGCCAGCAAAAGGCCAGGAAC
CGTAAAAAGGCCGCGTTGCTGGCGTTTTTCCATAGGCTCCGCCCCCCTGACGAGCATCACAAAAATCGAC
GCTCAAGTCAGAGGTGGCGAAACCCGACAGGACTATAAAGATACCAGGCGTTTCCCCCTGGAAGCTCCCT
CGTGCGCTCTCCTGTTCCGACCCTGCCGCTTACCGGATACCTGTCCGCCTTTCTCCCTTCGGGAAGCGTG
GCGCTTTCTCATAGCTCACGCTGTAGGTATCTCAGTTCGGTGTAGGTCGTTCGCTCCAAGCTGGGCTGTG
TGCACGAACCCCCCGTTCAGCCCGACCGCTGCGCCTTATCCGGTAACTATCGTCTTGAGTCCAACCCGGT
AAGACACGACTTATCGCCACTGGCAGCAGCCACTGGTAACAGGATTAGCAGAGCGAGGTATGTAGGCGGT
GCTACAGAGTTCTTGAAGTGGTGGCCTAACTACGGCTACACTAGAAGAACAGTATTTGGTATCTGCGCTC
TGCTGAAGCCAGTTACCTTCGGAAAAAGAGTTGGTAGCTCTTGATCCGGCAAACAAACCACCGCTGGTAG
CGGTGGTTTTTTTGTTTGCAAGCAGCAGATTACGCGCAGAAAAAAAGGATCTCAAGAAGATCCTTTGATC
TTTTCTACGGGGTCTGACGCTCAGTGGAACGAAAACTCACGTTAAGGGATTTTGGTCATGAGATTATCAA
AAAGGATCTTCACCTAGATCCTTTTGTGATGATCGGCACGTAAGAGGTTCCAACTTTCACCATAATGAAA
TAAGATCACTACCGGGCGTATTTTTTGAGTTATCGAGATTTTCAGGAGCTAAGGAAGCTAAAATGGAGAA
AAAAATCACTGGATATACCACCGTTGATATATCCCAATGGCATCGTAAAGAACATTTTGAGGCATTTCAG
TCAGTTGCTCAATGTACCTATAACCAGACCGTTCAGCTGGATATTACGGCCTTTTTAAAGACCGTAAAGA
AAAATAAGCACAAGTTTTATCCGGCCTTTATTCACATTCTTGCCCGCCTGATGAATGCTCATCCGGAATT
CCGTATGGCAATGAAAGACGGTGAGCTGGTGATATGGGATAGTGTTCACCCTTGTTACACCGTTTTCCAT
GAGCAAACTGAAACGTTTTCATCGCTCTGGAGTGAATACCACGACGATTTCCGGCAGTTTCTACACATAT
ATTCGCAAGATGTGGCGTGTTACGGTGAAAACCTGGCCTATTTCCCTAAAGGGTTTATTGAGAATATGTT
TTTCGTGTCAGCCAATCCCTGGGTGAGTTTCACCAGTTTTGATTTAAACGTGGCCAATATGGACAACTTC
TTCGCCCCCGTTTTCACCATGGGCAAATATTATACGCAAGGCGACAAGGTGCTGATGCCGCTGGCGATTC
AGGTTCATCATGCCGTTTGTGATGGCTTCCATGTCGGCAGAATGCTTAATGAATTACAACAGTACTGCGA
TGAGTGGCAGGGCGGGGCGTAATTTTTTTAAGGCAGTTATTGGTGCCCTTAAACGCCTGGTTGCTACGCC
TGAATAAGTGATAATAAGCGGATGAATGGCAGAAATTCGATGATAAGCTGTCAAACATGATGT
[125 nt withheld, positions 1814-1938]
C
[91 nt withheld, positions 1940-2030]
AGGGTGATGGTTCACGTAGTGGGCCAGCGCCCTGATAGACGGTTTTTCGCCCTTTGACGTTGGAGTCCAC
GTTCTTT
[37 nt withheld, positions 2108-2144]
ACCCTATCTCGGTCTATTCTTTTGATTTATAAGGGATTTTGCCGATTTCGGCCTATTGGTTAAAAAATGA
GCTGATTTAACAAAAATTTAACGCGAATTTTAACAAAATATTAACGCTTACAATTTTAACATTGTAGAAA
CGCATGTAAAACGACGGCCAGTGAATTGTAATACGACTCACTATAGGGTGAATTCCGCTTAGGACCTTAG
ATATTGATCTCAA
